Addgene plasmid #236022: DNM1L-P1
Purpose: Study the role and mechanism of the 3' UTR in regulating DNM1L-P1 gene function.
Depositing lab: Angela Ting. Depositing organization: University of Texas MD Anderson Cancer Center. Publication: Differentiation in the human urothelia is defined by distinct alternative polyadenylation. Le NB, Sona S, Santo B, Zhang Y, Ou R, Schweickart RA, Kochat V, Padron WI, Rai K, Lee SH, Yi JM, Wessely O, Lee BH, Ting AH. Cell Rep. 2026 Jan 13;45(1):116839. doi: 10.1016/j.celrep.2025.116839. PubMed 41533515.
Backbone
  Vector backbone: pmirGLO Dual-Luciferase miRNA Target Expression Vector
  Vector type: Mammalian Expression
Growth in bacteria
  Bacterial resistance: Ampicillin, 100 μg/mL
  Growth temperature: 37°C
  Growth strain: DH5alpha
  Copy number: High Copy
Gene/Insert
  Gene/Insert name: DNM1L-P1 3'UTR
  Species: H. sapiens (human)
  Entrez Gene: DNM1L (a.k.a. DLP1, DRP1, DVLP, DYMPLE, EMPF, EMPF1, HDYNIV, OPA5)
  Cloning method: Gibson Cloning
Terms and licenses: Academic/Nonprofit Terms; Industry Terms: Not Available to Industry
How to cite: DNM1L-P1 was a gift from Angela Ting (Addgene plasmid # 236022 ; http://n2t.net/addgene:236022 ; RRID:Addgene_236022)
