[The description below was written by a language model from this plasmid's Addgene catalogue record and pLannotate feature annotations shown in this document.]
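Description:
DNM1L-P1 is a mammalian dual-luciferase reporter plasmid built on the pmirGLO Dual-Luciferase miRNA Target Expression Vector, carrying a 3' UTR sequence from the human DNM1L gene (also known as DRP1), which was introduced by Gibson cloning. In bacteria it replicates from a high-copy ColE1/pUC-type origin and is selected with ampicillin through the β-lactamase gene and its native promoter. A ColE1-derived cer region is also annotated, a site that helps keep plasmids in monomeric form.

The primary reporter is the synthetic firefly luciferase gene luc2, driven by a PGK promoter (annotated by the tool as the mouse version). The feature table leaves an unannotated gap of roughly 300 nt between the end of the luc2 coding sequence and a remnant of the multiple cloning site. This position is consistent with where the DNM1L-P1 3' UTR would sit, although the insert itself is not annotated and its exact boundaries are not stated. Placed there, the UTR becomes part of the luciferase transcript, so its effects on mRNA stability or translation are read out as changes in firefly signal. A second cassette uses the SV40 enhancer/early promoter to express human codon-optimized Renilla luciferase followed by a neomycin/G418 resistance sequence and a synthetic poly(A) signal. This cassette provides an internal normalization control and a possible marker for mammalian selection. Several other short hits (tnpA, large T antigen, T7 terminator, M13 ori, bom fragments) appear to be partial matches to backbone sequence rather than functional elements.

The stated purpose is to study how the 3' UTR regulates DNM1L function, in work concerning alternative polyadenylation in human urothelial differentiation. The "P1" label may denote a particular polyadenylation-site isoform, but the record does not define it.
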