Features (pLannotate 1.2.2; 18 found; start..end, strand, type, name):
      1..589     +  rep_origin     ori: high-copy-number ColE1/pMB1/pBR322/pUC origin of replication
    747..1607    -  CDS            AmpR: β-lactamase; bla; confers resistance to ampicillin, carbenicillin, and related antibiotics
   1608..1712    -  promoter       AmpR promoter: bla
   1755..1847    +  CDS            tnpA (fragment): TN5P_ECOLX - Also known as tnp. Experimental evidence at protein level: Swiss-Prot protein existence level 1. Mediates transposition of transposon Tn5 by a 'cut and paste' mechanism. First, the monomeric transposase binds the 19 bp inverted DNA repeats flanking the transposon. Then, dimerization of the DNA- bound transposase creates a synaptic DNA complex. After nicking of the first DNA strand, excision of the transposon proceeds through a series of intermediates. The transposase then mediates the insertion of the transposon at a new site by strand transfer. The activity of the wild- type tran
   1868..1916    -  polyA_signal   poly(A) signal: synthetic polyadenylation signal
   1980..2772    -  CDS            NeoR/KanR (fragment): aminoglycoside phosphotransferase from Tn5; aph(3')-II (or nptII); confers resistance to neomycin, kanamycin, and G418 (Geneticin®)
   2823..3755    -  CDS            hRluc: Renilla luciferase human codon-optimized
   3806..4163    -  promoter       SV40 promoter: SV40 enhancer and early promoter
   4228..4279    +  misc_feature   bom (fragment): basis of mobility region from pBR322
   4280..4312    -  rep_origin     M13 ori (fragment): M13 bacteriophage origin of replication; arrow indicates direction of (+) strand synthesis
   4317..4385    +  CDS            large T antigen (fragment): large T antigen from SV40 (simian virus 40)
   4408..4529    +  polyA_signal   SV40 poly(A) signal: SV40 polyadenylation signal
   4551..4570    -  terminator     T7 terminator (fragment): transcription terminator for bacteriophage T7 RNA polymerase
   4578..4627    -  CDS            SET1 (fragment): solubility-enhancement tag derived from T7 phage gene 10B
   4634..4657    -  misc_feature   MCS (fragment): pUC18/19 multiple cloning site
   4979..6631    -  CDS            luciferase: firefly luciferase synthetic luc2 version of the luciferase gene
   6678..7177    -  promoter       PGK promoter: mouse phosphoglycerate kinase 1 promoter
   7234..7517    -  misc_feature   cer region: ColE1-derived recombination site that helps to maintain plasmids as monomers
>Addgene plasmid #236022 | DNM1L-P1 | addgene full sequence | sequence record 472270 | Addgene NGS Result
TTGAAATCCTTTTTTTCTGCGCGTAATCTGCTGCTTGCAAACAAAAAAACCACCGCTACCAGCGGTGGTT
TGTTTGCCGGATCAAGAGCTACCAACTCTTTTTCCGAAGGTAACTGGCTTCAGCAGAGCGCAGATACCAA
ATACTGTCCTTCTAGTGTAGCCGTAGTTAGGCCACCACTTCAAGAACTCTGTAGCACCGCCTACATACCT
CGCTCTGCTAATCCTGTTACCAGTGGCTGCTGCCAGTGGCGATAAGTCGTGTCTTACCGGGTTGGACTCA
AGACGATAGTTACCGGATAAGGCGCAGCGGTCGGGCTGAACGGGGGGTTCGTGCACACAGCCCAGCTTGG
AGCGAACGACCTACACCGAACTGAGATACCTACAGCGTGAGCTATGAGAAAGCGCCACGCTTCCCGAAGG
GAGAAAGGCGGACAGGTATCCGGTAAGCGGCAGGGTCGGAACAGGAGAGCGCACGAGGGAGCTTCCAGGG
GGAAACGCCTGGTATCTTTATAGTCCTGTCGGGTTTCGCCACCTCTGACTTGAGCGTCGATTTTTGTGAT
GCTCGTCAGGGGGGCGGAGCCTATGGAAAAACGCCAGCAACGCGGCCTTTTTACGGTTCCTGGCCTTTTG
CTGGCCTTTTGCTCACATGTTCTTTCCTGCGTTATCCCCTGATTCTGTGGATAACCGTATTACCGCCTTT
GAGTGAGCTGATACCGGTTGGGCGTCGCTTGGTCGGTCATTTCGAATTACCAATGCTTAATCAGTGAGGC
ACCTATCTCAGCGATCTGTCTATTTCGTTCATCCATAGTTGCCTGACTCCCCGTCGTGTAGATAACTACG
ATACGGGAGGGCTTACCATCTGGCCCCAGTGCTGCAATGATACCGCGAGACCCACGCTCACCGGCTCCAG
ATTTATCAGCAATAAACCAGCCAGCCGGAAGGGCCGAGCGCAGAAGTGGTCCTGCAACTTTATCCGCCTC
CATCCAGTCTATTAATTGTTGCCGGGAAGCTAGAGTAAGTAGTTCGCCAGTTAATAGTTTGCGCAACGTT
GTTGCCATTGCTACAGGCATCGTGGTGTCACGCTCGTCGTTTGGTATGGCTTCATTCAGCTCCGGTTCCC
AACGATCAAGGCGAGTTACATGATCCCCCATGTTGTGCAAAAAAGCGGTTAGCTCCTTCGGTCCTCCGAT
AGTTGTCAGAAGTAAGTTGGCCGCAGTGTTATCACTCATGGTTATGGCAGCACTGCATAATTCTCTTACT
GTCATGCCATCCGTAAGATGCTTTTCTGTGACTGGTGAGTACTCAACCAAGTCATTCTGAGAATAGTGTA
TGCGGCGACCGAGTTGCTCTTGCCCGGCGTCAATACGGGATAATACCGCGCCACATAGCAGAACTTTGAA
AGTGCTCATCATTGGAAAACGTTCTTCGGGGCGAAAACTCTCAAGGATCTTACCGCTGTTGAGATCCAGT
TCGATGTAACCCACTCGTGCACCCAACTGATCTTCAGCATCTTTTACTTTCACCAGCGTTTCTGGGTGAG
CAAAAACAGGAAGGCAAAATGCCGCAAAAAAGGGAATAAGGGCGACACGGAAATGTTGAATACTCATACT
CTTCCTTTTTCAATATTATTGAAGCATTTATCAGGGTTATTGTCTCATGAGCGGATACATATTTGAATGT
ATTTAGAAAAATAAACAAATAGGGGTTCCGCGCACATTTCCCCGAAAAGTGCCACCTGACGTCTAAGAAA
CCATTACGTAGAAAGCCAGTCCGCAGAAACGGTGCTGACCCCGGATGAATGTCAGCTACTGGGCTATCTG
GACAAGGGAAAACGCAAGCGCAAAGAGGATCCTTATCGCTATCGATTCACACAAAAAACCAACACACAGA
TGTAATGAAAATAAAGATATTTTATTGCGGCCATCGTGATGGCAGGTTGGGCGTCGCTTGGTCGGTCATT
TCGAACCCCAGAGTCCCGCTCAGAAGAACTCGTCAAGAAGGCGATAGAAGGCGATGCGCTGCGAATCGGG
AGCGGCGATACCGTAAAGCACGAGGAAGCGGTCAGCCCATTCGCCGCCAAGCTCTTCAGCAATATCACGG
GTAGCCAACGCTATGTCCTGATAGCGGTCCGCCACACCCAGCCGGCCACAGTCGATGAATCCAGAAAAGC
GGCCATTTTCCACCATGATATTCGGCAAGCAGGCATCGCCATGGGTCACGACGAGATCCTCGCCGTCGGG
CATGCGCGCCTTGAGCCTGGCGAACAGTTCGGCTGGCGCGAGCCCCTGATGCTCTTCGTCCAGATCATCC
TGATCGACAAGACCGGCTTCCATCCGAGTACGTGCTCGCTCGATGCGATGTTTCGCTTGGTGGTCGAATG
GGCAGGTAGCCGGATCAAGCGTATGCAGCCGCCGCATTGCATCAGCCATGATGGATACTTTCTCGGCAGG
AGCAAGGTGAGATGACAGGAGATCCTGCCCCGGCACTTCGCCCAATAGCAGCCAGTCCCTTCCCGCTTCA
GTGACAACGTCGAGCACAGCTGCGCAAGGAACGCCCGTCGTGGCCAGCCACGATAGCCGCGCTGCCTCGT
CCTGCAGTTCATTCAGGGCACCGGACAGGTCGGTCTTGACAAAAAGAACCGGGCGCCCCTGCGCTGACAG
CCGGAACACGGCGGCATCAGAGCAGCCGATTGTCTGTTGTGCCCAGTCATAGCCGAATAGCCTCTCCACC
CAAGCGGCCGGAGAACCTGCGTGCAATCCATCTTGTTCAATCCCTCCGGAGCCTCCGCCACCTGATCCGC
CACCTCCGCTCCCACCACCGGTCTGCTCGTTCTTCAGCACGCGCTCCACGAAGCTCTTGATGTACTTACC
CATTTCATCTGGAGCGTCCTCCTGGCTGAAGTGGAGGCCCTTCACCTTCACGAACTCGGTGTTAGGGAAC
TTCTTAGCTCCCTCGACAATAGCGTTGGAAAAGAACCCAGGGTCGGACTCGATGAACATCTTAGGCAGAT
CGTCGCTGGCCCGAAGGTAGGCGTTGTAGTTGCGGACAATCTGGACGACGTCGGGCTTGCCTCCCTTAAC
GAGAGGGATCTCGCGAGGCCAGGAGAGGGTAGGCCGTCTAACCTCGCCCTTCTCCTTGAATGGCTCCAGG
TAGGCAGCGAACTCCTCAGGCTCCAGTTTCCGCATGATCTTGCTTGGGAGCATGGTCTCGACGAAGAAGT
TATTCTCAAGCACCATTTTCTCGCCCTCTTCGCTCTTGATCAGGGCGATATCCTCCTCGATGTCAGGCCA
CTCGTCCCAGGACTCGATCACGTCCACGACACTCTCAGCATGGACGATGGCCTTGATCTTGTCTTGGTGC
TCGTAGGAGTAGTGAAAGGCCAGACAAGCCCCCCAGTCGTGGCCCACAAAGATGATTTTCTTTGGAAGGT
TCAGCAGCTCGAACCAAGCGGTGAGGTACTTGTAGTGATCCAGGAGGCGATATGAGCCATTCCCGCTCTT
GCCGGACTTACCCATTCCGATCAGATCAGGGATGATGCATCTAGCCACGGGCTCGATGTGAGGCACGACG
TGCCTCCACAGGTAGCTGGAGGCAGCGTTACCATGCAGAAAAATCACGGCGTTCTCGGCGTGCTTCTCGG
AATCATAGTAGTTGATGAAGGAGTCCAGCACGTTCATTTGCTTGCAGCGAGCCCACCACTGAGGCCCAGT
GATCATGCGTTTGCGTTGCTCGGGGTCGTACACCTTGGAAGCCATGGTGGCTCCAGCCTTTGGTTCGAGA
CTGTTGTGTCAGAAGAATCAAGCTTTTTGCAAAAGCCTAGGCCTCCAAAAAAGCCTCCTCACTACTTCTG
GAATAGCTCAGAGGCCGAGGCGGCCTCGGCCTCTGCATAAATAAAAAAAATTAGTCAGCCATGGGGCGGA
GAATGGGCGGAACTGGGCGGAGTTAGGGGCGGGATGGGCGGAGTTAGGGGCGGGACTATGGTTGCTGACT
AATTGAGATGCATGCTTTGCATACTTCTGCCTGCTGGGGAGCCTGGGGACTTTCCACACCTGGTTGCTGA
CTAATTGAGATGCATGCTTTGCATACTTCTGCCTGCTGGGGAGCCTGGGGACTTTCCACACCCTAACTGA
CACACATTCCACAGCTGGTTCTTTCCGCCTCAGAAGGTACCTAACCAAGTTCCTCTTTCAGAGGTTATTT
CAGGCCATGGTGCTGCGCAGATCCGCGTATGCGGTGTGAAATACCGCACAGATGCGTAAGGAGAAAATAC
CGCATCAGGAAATTGTAAGCGTTAATATTTTGTTAAAATTCGATTTTACCACATTTGTAGAGGTTTTACT
TGCTTAAAAAAACCTCCCACATCTCCCCCTGAACCTGAAACATAAAATGAATGCAATTGTTGTTGTTAAC
TTGTTTATTGCAGCTTATAATGGTTACAAATAAAGCAATAGCATCACAAATTTCACAAATAAAGCATTTT
TTTCACTGCATTCTAGTTGTGGTTTGTCCAAACTCATCAATGTATCTTATCATGTCTGCTCGAAGCGGCC
GCCCCAAGGGGTTATGCTAGTTATTGCTCAGCGGTGGCAGCAGCCAACTCAGCTTCCTTTCGGGCTTTGT
TAGCAGCCGGATCAGCTTGCATGCCTGCAGGTCGACTAGAACATTAACAGTTGTTTTTAAGTTAAGTTCA
GATGAAACTGTCACAAGACAGACTTGATGTATTTTATATATACTGGGAAACTTTAGAAACAGCCATTTAT
TATTTGGATTAAATGTGTGATGTGTTCTGCAATTTGGAATACACTTTTCAGTTTATAGCCAGTCTCCACA
TGAGCAGATTCATACCATTGCAATACACAGGAGTTCATAAATAAGATTCTACTCAGGTAGGCAGTAACTA
GCAAGTTTTGAGTCAACAAAGTCTCAGTATTACATAGTTCTCTACTCGAGGCTAGCGAGCTCGTTTAAAC
AACTAGAATTACACGGCGATCTTGCCGCCCTTCTTGGCCTTAATGAGAATCTCGCGGATCTTGCGGGCGT
CCAACTTGCCGGTCAGTCCTTTAGGCACCTCGTCCACGAACACAACACCACCGCGCAGCTTCTTGGCGGT
TGTAACCTGGCTGGCCACATAGTCCACGATCTCCTTCTCGGTCATGGTTTTACCGTGTTCCAGCACGACG
ACTGCGGCGGGCAGCTCGCCGGCATCGTCGTCGGGCAGGCCGGCGACCCCGGCGTCGAAGATGTTGGGGT
GTTGCAGCAGGATGCTCTCCAGTTCGGCTGGGGCTACCTGGTAGCCCTTGTATTTGATCAGGCTCTTCAG
CCGGTCCACGATGAAGAAGTGCTCGTCCTCGTCCCAGTAGGCGATGTCGCCGCTGTGCAGCCAGCCGTCC
TTGTCGATGAGAGCGTTTGTAGCCTCGGGGTTGTTAACGTAGCCGCTCATGATCATGGGGCCACGGACGC
ACAGCTCGCCGCGCTGGTTCACACCCAGTGTCTTACCGGTGTCCAAGTCCACCACCTTAGCCTCGAAGAA
GGGCACCACCTTGCCTACTGCGCCAGGCTTGTCGTCCCCTTCGGGGGTGATCAGAATGGCGCTGGTTGTT
TCTGTCAGGCCGTAGCCCTGGCGGATGCCTGGTAGGTGGAAGCGTTTGGCCACGGCCTCACCTACCTCCT
TGCTGAGCGGCGCCCCGCCGCTGGCGATCTCGTGCAAGTTGCTTAGGTCGTACTTGTCGATGAGAGTGCT
CTTAGCGAAGAAGCTAAATAGTGTGGGCACCAGCAGGGCAGATTGAATCTTATAGTCTTGCAAGCTGCGC
AAGAATAGCTCCTCCTCGAAGCGGTACATGAGCACGACCCGAAAGCCGCAGATCAAGTAGCCCAGCGTGG
TGAACATGCCGAAGCCGTGGTGAAATGGCACCACGCTGAGGATAGCGGTGTCGGGGATGATCTGGTTGCC
GAAGATGGGGTCGCGGGCATGACTGAATCGGACACAAGCGGTGCGGTGCGGTAGGGCTACGCCCTTGGGC
AATCCGGTACTGCCACTACTGTTCATGATCAGGGCGATGGTTTTGTCCCGGTCGAAGCTCTCGGGCACGA
AGTCGTACTCGTTGAAGCCGGGTGGCAAATGGGAAGTCACGAAGGTGTACATGCTTTGGAAGCCCTGGTA
GTCGGTCTTGCTATCCATGATGATGATCTTTTGTATGATCGGTAGCTTCTTTTGCACGTTGAGGATCTTT
TGCAGCCCTTTCTTGCTCACGAATACGACGGTGGGCTGGCTGATGCCCATGCTGTTCAGCAGCTCGCGCT
CGTTGTAGATGTCGTTAGCTGGGGCCACAGCCACACCGATGAACAGGGCACCCAACACGGGCATGAAGAA
CTGCAAGCTATTCTCGCTGCACACCACGATCCGATGGTTTGTATTCAGCCCATAGCGCTTCATAGCTTCT
GCCAGCCGAACGCTCATCTCGAAGTACTCGGCGTAGGTAATGTCCACCTCGATATGTGCGTCGGTAAAGG
CGATGGTGCCGGGCACCAGGGCGTAGCGCTTCATGGCTTTGTGCAGCTGCTCGCCGGCGGTCCCGTCTTC
GAGTGGGTAGAATGGCGCTGGGCCCTTCTTAATGTTTTTGGCATCTTCCATGGTGGCTTTACCAACAGTA
CCGGATTGCCAAGCTTGGGCTGCAGGTCGAAAGGCCCGGAGATGAGGAAGAGGAGAACAGCGCGGCAGAC
GTGCGCTTTTGAAGCGTGCAGAATGCCGGGCCTCCGGAGGCCCTTCGGGCGCCCGCCCCGCCCCTGAGCC
CGCCCCTGAGCCCGCCCCCGGACCCACCCCTTCCCAGCCTCTGAGCCCAGAAAGCGAAGGAGCAAAGCTG
CTATTGGCCGCTGCCCCAAAGGCCTACCCGCTTCCATTGCTCAGCGGTGCTGTCCATCTGCACGAGACTA
GTGAGACGTGCTACTTCCATTTGTCACGTCCTGCACGACGCGAGCTGCGGGGCGGGGGGGAACTTCCTGA
CTAGGGGAGGAGTAGAAGGTGGCGCGAAGGGGCCACCAAAGAACGGAGCCGGTTGGCGCCTACCGGTGGA
TGTGGAATGTGTGCGAGGCCAGAGGCCACTTGTGTAGCGCCAAGTGCCCAGCGGGGCTGCTAAAGCGCAT
GCTCCAGACTGCCTTGGGAAAAGCGCCTCCCCTACCCGGTAGATCTCGATCCTCTACGCCGGACGCATCG
TGGCCGGAGTACTGCGGTTTATCTCGATGGCTACGAGGGCAGACAGTAAGTGGATTTACCATAATCCCTT
AATTGTACGCACCGCTAAAACGCGTTCAGCGCGATCACGGCAGCAGACAGGTAAAAATGGCAACAAACCA
CCCGAAAAACTGCCGCAATCGCGCCTGATAAATTTTAACCGTATGAATACCTATGCAACCAGAGGGTACA
GGCCACATTACCCCCACTTAATCCACTGAAGCTGCCATTTTTCATGGTTTCACCATCCCAGCGAAGGGCC
ATCCAGCGTGCGTTCCTGTATTTCCGGACTATAAAAGGATCTAGGTGAAGATCCTTTTTGATAATCTCAT
GACCAAAATCCCTTAACGTGAGTTTTCGTTCCACTGAGCGTCAGACCCCGTAGAAAAGATCAAAGGATCT
TC
